Addgene plasmid #43042: I-CATT
Depositing lab: Chad Cowan & Kiran Musunuru. Depositing organization: Harvard University. Publication: A TALEN Genome-Editing System for Generating Human Stem Cell-Based Disease Models. Ding Q, Lee YK, Schaefer EA, Peters DT, Veres A, Kim K, Kuperwasser N, Motola DL, Meissner TB, Hendriks WT, Trevisan M, Gupta RM, Moisan A, Banks E, Friesen M, Schinzel RT, Xia F, Tang A, Xia Y, Figueroa E, Wann A, Ahfeldt T, Daheron L, Zhang F, Rubin LL, Peng LF, Chung RT, Musunuru K, Cowan CA. Cell Stem Cell. 2012 Dec 12. pii: S1934-5909(12)00645-5. doi: 10.1016/j.stem.2012.11.011. PubMed 23246482.
Backbone
  Vector backbone: pCRII-TOPO
  Backbone manufacturer: Invitrogen
  Backbone size w/o insert (bp): 3973
  Vector type: Bacterial Cloning
Growth in bacteria
  Bacterial resistance: Ampicillin and Kanamycin, 100 & 50 μg/mL
  Growth temperature: 37°C
  Growth strain: Top10
  Copy number: High Copy
Gene/Insert
  Gene/Insert name: I-CATT
  Species: Synthetic
  Insert size (bp): 424
  Cloning method: TOPO Cloning
  Sequencing primers: 5′ T7; 3′ M13-rev
Terms and licenses: Academic/Nonprofit Terms; Industry Terms: Not Available to Industry
How to cite: I-CATT was a gift from Chad Cowan & Kiran Musunuru (Addgene plasmid # 43042 ; http://n2t.net/addgene:43042 ; RRID:Addgene_43042)
