[The description below was written by a language model from this plasmid's Addgene catalogue record.]
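Description:
I-CATT is a bacterial cloning plasmid built on the commercial pCRII-TOPO backbone (about 4 kb without insert), carrying a 424 bp synthetic insert introduced by TOPO cloning. It is a high-copy plasmid maintained in E. coli, and the record lists dual selection with ampicillin and kanamycin, consistent with the two resistance markers that this backbone carries. The insert sits in the TOPO cloning site and can be read from either side with T7 and M13 reverse primers, which anneal to standard flanking sites in the vector. No feature table accompanies the record, so the precise layout of the origin, markers and flanking promoters is not documented here.

The record does not describe what the insert encodes beyond its name and synthetic origin. The associated publication describes a TALEN genome-editing system for generating human stem cell-based disease models. In that context, a plausible reading of the name is that the plasmid is one member of a library of pre-assembled TAL effector repeat modules: the letters "CATT" would denote a four-nucleotide target sequence and the leading "I" a position in an ordered assembly. The insert size is roughly what four TALE repeats of about 100 bp each would occupy. This interpretation is an inference and is not stated in the catalogue fields. The plasmid has no mammalian promoter or expression cassette listed. It is best understood as a storage and propagation vector for a DNA building block that would be excised or amplified for assembly into a full-length TALEN construct, not as an expression vector used directly in cells.
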