>Addgene plasmid #43042 | I-CATT | depositor partial sequence | sequence record 58307 | I-CATT sequence 424 bps
CGTCTCCTGACCCCAGAGCAGGTCGTGGCGATCGCAAGCCACGACGGAGGAAAGCAAGCCTTGGAAACAG
TACAGAGGCTGTTGCCTGTGCTGTGCCAAGCGCACGGACTCACCCCAGAGCAGGTCGTGGCAATCGCCTC
CAACATTGGCGGGAAACAGGCACTCGAGACTGTCCAGCGCCTGCTTCCCGTGCTGTGCCAAGCGCACGGC
CTCACCCCAGAGCAGGTCGTGGCCATTGCCTCGAATGGAGGGGGCAAACAGGCGTTGGAAACCGTACAAC
GATTGCTGCCGGTGCTGTGCCAAGCGCACGGATTAACCCCAGAGCAGGTCGTGGCCATTGCCTCGAATGG
AGGGGGCAAACAGGCGTTGGAAACCGTACAACGATTGCTGCCGGTGCTGTGCCAAGCGCACGGCTTAAGA
GACG
