>Addgene plasmid #43042 | I-CATT | addgene partial sequence | sequence record 59920 | M13-F20 5'-TGTAAAACGACGGCCAGT-3'
CTATAGGGCGAATTGGGCCCTCTAGATGCATGCTCGAGCGGCCGCCAGTGTGATGGATATCTGCAGAATT
CGCCCTTATATAGATGCCGTCCTAGCGCGTCTCCTGACCCCAGAGCAGGTCGTGGCGATCGCAAGCCACG
ACGGAGGAAAGCAAGCCTTGGAAACAGTACAGAGGCTGTTGCCTGTGCTGTGCCAAGCGCACGGACTCAC
CCCAGAGCAGGTCGTGGCAATCGCCTCCAACATTGGCGGGAAACAGGCACTCGAGACTGTCCAGCGCCTG
CTTCCCGTGCTGTGCCAAGCGCACGGCCTCACCCCAGAGCAGGTCGTGGCCATTGCCTCGAATGGAGGGG
GCAAACAGGCGTTGGAAACCGTACAACGATTGCTGCCGGTGCTGTGCCAAGCGCACGGATTAACCCCAGA
GCAGGTCGTGGCCATTGCCTCGAATGGAGGGGGCAAACAGGCGTTGGAAACCGTACAACGATTGCTGCCG
GTGCTGTGCCAAGCGCACGGCTTAAGAGACGTGGGCACAGGAAAGATACTTAAGGGCGAATTCCAGCACA
CTGGCGGCCGTTACTAGTGGATCCGAGCTCGGTACCAAGCTTGATGCATAGCTTGAGTATTCTATAGTGT
CACCTAAATAGCTTGGCGTAATCATGGTCATAGCTGTTTCCTGTGTGAAATTGTTATCCGCTCACAATTC
CACACAACATACGAGCCGGAAGCATAAAGTGTAAAGCCTGGGGTGCCTAATGAGTGAGCTAACTCACATT
AATTGCGTTGCGCTCACTGCCCGCTTTCCAGTCGGGAAACCTGTCGTGCCAGCTGCATTAATGAATCGGC
CAACGCGCGGGGAGAGGCGGTTTGCGTATTGG
